Addgene plasmid #109965: pHH0103_CBX1_Chromo-shadow
Purpose: Protein expression and purification of CBX1_Chromo-shadow
Depositing lab: Sachdev Sidhu. Depositing organization: University of Toronto. Publication: Large-scale survey and database of high affinity ligands for peptide recognition modules. Teyra J, Kelil A, Jain S, Helmy M, Jajodia R, Hooda Y, Gu J, D'Cruz AA, Nicholson SE, Min J, Sudol M, Kim PM, Bader GD, Sidhu SS. Mol Syst Biol. 2020 Dec;16(12):e9310. doi: 10.15252/msb.20199310. PubMed 33438817.
Backbone
  Vector backbone: pHH0103
  Vector type: Bacterial Expression
Growth in bacteria
  Bacterial resistance: Ampicillin, 100 μg/mL
  Growth temperature: 37°C
  Growth strain: DH5alpha
  Copy number: Low Copy
Gene/Insert
  Gene/Insert name: CBX1_Chromo-shadow
  Species: H. sapiens (human)
  Entrez Gene: CBX1 (a.k.a. CBX, HP1-BETA, HP1Hs-beta, HP1Hsbeta, Hp1beta, M31, MOD1, p25beta)
  Cloning method: Restriction Enzyme; 5′ cloning site Sfi1 (unknown if destroyed); 3′ cloning site Not1 (unknown if destroyed)
Terms and licenses: Academic/Nonprofit Terms; Industry Terms: Not Available to Industry
How to cite: pHH0103_CBX1_Chromo-shadow was a gift from Sachdev Sidhu (Addgene plasmid # 109965 ; http://n2t.net/addgene:109965 ; RRID:Addgene_109965)
