[The description below was written by a language model from this plasmid's Addgene catalogue record and pLannotate feature annotations shown in this document.]
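Description:
pHH0103_CBX1_Chromo-shadow is a bacterial expression plasmid of about 6.9 kb, built on the pHH0103 backbone, for producing and purifying the chromo-shadow domain of human CBX1 (HP1-beta) in E. coli. It is propagated through a ColE1/pBR322-type origin and selected with ampicillin through the β-lactamase gene. The record lists it as low copy. A pBR322 bom region is annotated, and the rop gene appears only as two fragments, split by an inserted f1 phage origin.

The expression cassette is driven by the tac promoter, a strong trp/lac hybrid, followed by a lac operator. The plasmid also carries lacI under the lacIq promoter, so transcription is held off by plasmid-encoded repressor until it is induced with IPTG. Downstream, the annotations place a 6xHis tag, Schistosoma japonicum glutathione S-transferase and then a short CBX1 fragment of roughly 65 codons, cloned between SfiI and NotI sites. The order and spacing suggest an N-terminally His- and GST-tagged fusion that could be captured on either nickel or glutathione resin, although the table does not explicitly confirm that the three parts are in frame. The fd phage terminator follows the insert.

Beyond the terminator lie two fragments of M13 gene III and a remnant of the tetracycline resistance gene. Together with the f1 origin, these suggest that the backbone descends from a phage-display phagemid, though the record does not say so, and they appear to play no part in expression here. The associated publication surveys high-affinity ligands of peptide recognition modules, so the purified domain was probably used as a target for peptide ligand selection or binding assays.
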