Features (pLannotate 1.2.2; 21 found; start..end, strand, type, name):
      1..29      +  promoter       tac promoter: strong E. coli promoter; hybrid between the trp and lac UV5 promoters
     37..53      +  protein_bind   lac operator: The lac repressor binds to the lac operator to inhibit transcription in E. coli. This inhibition can be relieved by adding lactose or isopropyl-β-D-thiogalactopyranoside (IPTG). lac repressor encoded by lacI
    138..155     +  CDS            6xHis: 6xHis affinity tag
    171..824     +  CDS            GST26_SCHJA: Experimental evidence at protein level: Swiss-Prot protein existence level 1. GST isoenzymes appear to play a central role in the parasite detoxification system. Other functions are also suspected including a role in increasing the solubility of haematin in the parasite gut. From Schistosoma japonicum (Blood fluke).
    906..1100    +  CDS            CBX1 (fragment): CBX1_HUMAN - Also known as CBX. Experimental evidence at protein level: Swiss-Prot protein existence level 1. Component of heterochromatin. Recognizes and binds histone H3 tails methylated at 'Lys-9', leading to epigenetic repression. Interaction with lamin B receptor (LBR) can contribute to the association of the heterochromatin with the inner nuclear membrane. From Homo sapiens (Human).
   1116..1163    +  terminator     fd terminator (sequence withheld): central terminator from bacteriophage fd (Otsuka and Kunisawa, 1982)
   1168..1380    +  CDS            M13 gene III (fragment) (sequence partly withheld): pIII; III; minor coat protein
   1395..1865    +  CDS            M13 gene III (fragment) (sequence partly withheld): pIII; III; minor coat protein
   1887..1957    +  CDS            TcR (fragment): tetracycline efflux protein; tet; confers resistance to tetracycline
   2199..2579    -  CDS            YPB1_ECOLX: Protein predicted: Swiss-Prot protein existence level 4. From Escherichia coli.
   2596..2747    +  CDS            rop (fragment): Rop protein, which maintains plasmids at low copy number; rop
   2783..3211    -  rep_origin     f1 ori (sequence partly withheld): f1 bacteriophage origin of replication; arrow indicates direction of (+) strand synthesis
   3220..3259    +  CDS            rop (fragment): Rop protein, which maintains plasmids at low copy number; rop
   3361..3501    +  misc_feature   bom: basis of mobility region from pBR322
   3687..4274    -  rep_origin     ori: high-copy-number ColE1/pMB1/pBR322/pUC origin of replication
   4445..5305    -  CDS            AmpR: β-lactamase; bla; confers resistance to ampicillin, carbenicillin, and related antibiotics
   5306..5410    -  promoter       AmpR promoter: bla
   5519..5596    +  promoter       lacIq promoter: lacI (mutant); In the lacIq allele, a single base change in the promoter boosts expression of the lacI gene about 10-fold.
   5597..6679    +  CDS            lacI: lac repressor; lacI; The lac repressor binds to the lac operator to inhibit transcription in E. coli. This inhibition can be relieved by adding lactose or isopropyl-β-D-thiogalactopyranoside (IPTG).
   6692..6713    +  protein_bind   CAP binding site: CAP binding activates transcription in the presence of cAMP. E. coli catabolite activator protein
   6732..6749    +  promoter       tet promoter (fragment): E. coli promoter for tetracycline efflux protein gene
>Addgene plasmid #109965 | pHH0103_CBX1_Chromo-shadow | addgene full sequence | sequence record 217298 | Addgene NGS Result
TTGACAATTAATCATCGGCTCGTATAATGTGTGGAATTGTGAGCGGATAACAATTTCACACAGGAAACAG
CCAGTCCGTTTAGGTGTTTTCACGAGCACTTCACCAACAAGGACCATAGATTATGAAAATCGAAGAACAC
CATCACCATCACCATTCCAGCGGTAAGCTTATGTCCCCTATACTAGGTTATTGGAAAATTAAGGGCCTTG
TGCAACCCACTCGACTTCTTTTGGAATATCTTGAAGAAAAATATGAAGAGCATTTGTATGAGCGCGATGA
AGGTGATAAATGGCGAAACAAAAAGTTTGAATTGGGTTTGGAGTTTCCCAATCTTCCTTATTATATTGAT
GGTGATGTTAAATTAACACAGTCTATGGCCATCATACGTTATATAGCTGACAAGCACAACATGTTGGGTG
GTTGTCCAAAAGAGCGTGCAGAGATTTCAATGCTTGAAGGAGCGGTTTTGGATATTAGATACGGTGTTTC
GAGAATTGCATATAGTAAAGACTTTGAAACTCTCAAAGTTGATTTTCTTAGCAAGCTACCTGAAATGCTG
AAAATGTTCGAAGATCGTTTATGTCATAAAACATATTTAAATGGTGATCATGTAACCCATCCTGACTTCA
TGTTGTATGACGCTCTTGATGTTGTTTTATACATGGACCCAATGTGCCTGGATGCGTTCCCAAAATTAGT
TTGTTTTAAAAAACGTATTGAAGCTATCCCACAAATTGATAAGTACTTGAAATCCAGCAAGTATATAGCA
TGGCCTTTGCAGGGCTGGCAAGCCACGTTTGGTGGTGGCGACCATCCTCCAAAATCGGATCTGGAAGTTC
TGTTCCAGGGGCCCCTGTCCAGCGGTCTGGTTCCGCGTGGTTCCGGTACCGCGGCCCAGCCGGCCGAAGA
AAGCGAAAAACCGCGTGGTTTTGCACGTGGTCTGGAACCGGAACGTATTATTGGTGCAACCGATAGCAGC
GGTGAACTGATGTTTCTGATGAAATGGAAAAACTCCGATGAAGCAGATCTGGTTCCGGCAAAAGAGGCAA
ATGTTAAATGTCCGCAGGTTGTGATCAGCTTTTATGAAGAACGTCTGACAGCGGCCGCATA
[142 nt withheld, positions 1112-1253]
C
[98 nt withheld, positions 1255-1352]
AGTTTGTACTGGTGACGAAACTCAGTGTCTAGCTAGAGTGGC
[149 nt withheld, positions 1395-1543]
T
[41 nt withheld, positions 1545-1585]
T
[62 nt withheld, positions 1587-1648]
A
[35 nt withheld, positions 1650-1684]
CCTCCCTCAATCGGTTGAATGTCGCCCTTTTGTCTTTGGCGCTGGTAAACCATATGAA
[86 nt withheld, positions 1743-1828]
T
[54 nt withheld, positions 1830-1883]
CTAGCGCCGCCCTATACCTTGTCTGCCTCCCCGCGTTGCGTCGCGGTGCATGGAGCCGGGCCACCTCGAC
CTGAATGGAAGCCGGCGGCACCTCGCTAACGGATTCACCACTCCAAGAATTGGAGCCAATCAATTCTTGC
GGAGAACTGTGAATGCGCAAACCAACCCTTGGCAGAACATATCCATCGCGTCCGCCATCTCCAGCAGCCG
CACGCGGCGCATCTCGGGCAGCGTTGGGTCCTGGCCACGGGTGCGCATGATCGTGCTCCTGTCGTTGAGG
ACCCGGCTAGGCTGGCGGGGTTGCCTTACTGGTTAGCAGAATGAATCACCGATACGCGAGCGAACGTGAA
GCGACTGCTGCTGCAAAACGTCTGCGACCTGAGCAACAACATGAATGGTCTTCGGTTTCCGTGTTTCGTA
AAGTCTGGAAACGCGGAAGTCAGCGCCCTGCACCATTATGTTCCGGATCTGCATCGCAGGATGCTGCTGG
CTACCCTGTGGAACACCTACATCTGTATTAACGAAGCGCTGGCATTGACCCTGAGTGATTTTTCTCTGGT
CCCGCCGCATCCATACCGCCAGTTGTTTACCCTCACAACGTTCCAGTAACCGGGCATGTTCATCATCAGT
AACCCGTATCGTGAGCATCCTCTCTCGTTTCATCGGTATCATTACCCCCATGAACAGAAATCCCCCTTAC
ACGGAGGCATCAGTGACCAAACAGGAAAAAACCGCCCTTAACATGGCCCGCTTTATCAGAAGCCAGACAT
TAACGCTTCTGGAGAAACTCAACGAGCTGGACGCGGATGAACAGGCAGACATCTGTGAATCGCTTCACGA
CCACGCTGATGAGCTTTACCGCAGGATCCGCGAAATTGTAAGCGTTAATATTTTGTTAAAATTCGCGTTA
AATTTTTGTTAAATCAGCTCATTTTTTAACCAATAGGCCGAAATCGGCAAAATCCCTTATAAATCAAAAG
AATAGACCGAGATAGGGT
[37 nt withheld, positions 2882-2918]
AAAGAACGTGGACTCCAACGTCAAAGG
[49 nt withheld, positions 2946-2994]
T
[91 nt withheld, positions 2996-3086]
G
[124 nt withheld, positions 3088-3211]
CGCGGATCCTGCCTCGCGCGTTTCGGTGATGACGGTGAAAACCTCTGACACATGCAGCTCCCGGAGACGG
TCACAGCTTGTCTGTAAGCGGATGCCGGGAGCAGACAAGCCCGTCAGGGCGCGTCAGCGGGTGTTGGCGG
GTGTCGGGGCGCAGCCATGACCCAGTCACGTAGCGATAGCGGAGTGTATACTGGCTTAACTATGCGGCAT
CAGAGCAGATTGTACTGAGAGTGCACCATATGCGGTGTGAAATACCGCACAGATGCGTAAGGAGAAAATA
CCGCATCAGGCGCTCTTCCGCTTCCTCGCTCACTGACTCGCTGCGCTCGGTCGTTCGGCTGCGGCGAGCG
GTATCAGCTCACTCAAAGGCGGTAATACGGTTATCCACAGAATCAGGGGATAACGCAGGAAAGAACATGT
GAGCAAAAGGCCAGCAAAAGGCCAGGAACCGTAAAAAGGCCGCGTTGCTGGCGTTTTTCCATAGGCTCCG
CCCCCCTGACGAGCATCACAAAAATCGACGCTCAAGTCAGAGGTGGCGAAACCCGACAGGACTATAAAGA
TACCAGGGTTTCCCCCTGGAAGCTCCCTCGTGCGCTCTCCTGTTCCGACCCTGCCGCTTACCGGATACCT
GTCCGCCTTTCTCCCTTCGGGAAGCGTGGCGCTTTCTCATAGCTCACGCTGTAGGTATCTCAGTTCGGTG
TAGGTCGTTCGCTCCAAGCTGGGCTGTGTGCACGAACCCCCCGTTCAGCCCGACCGCTGCGCCTTATCCG
GTAACTATCGTCTTGAGTCCAACCCGGTAAGACACGACTTATCGCCACTGGCAGCAGCCACTGGTAACAG
GATTAGCAGAGCGAGGTATGTAGGCGGTGCTACAGAGTTCTTGAAGTGGTGGCCTAACTACGGCTACACT
AGAAGGACAGTATTTGGTATCTGCGCTCTGCTGAAGCCAGTTACCTTCGGAAAAAGAGTTGGTAGCTCTT
GATCCGGCAAACAAACCACCGCTGGTAGCGGTGGTTTTTTTGTTTGCAAGCAGCAGATTACGCGCAGAAA
AAAAGGATCTCAAGAAGATCCTTTGATCTTTTCTACGGGGTCTGACGCTCAGTGGAACGAAAACTCACGT
TAAGGGATTTTGGTCATGAGATTATCAAAAAGGATCTTCACCTAGATCCTTTTAAATTAAAAATGAAGTT
TTAAATCAATCTAAAGTATATATGAGTAAACTTGGTCTGACAGTTACCAATGCTTAATCAGTGAGGCACC
TATCTCAGCGATCTGTCTATTTCGTTCATCCATAGTTGCCTGACTCCCCGTCGTGTAGATAACTACGATA
CGGGAGGGCTTACCATCTGGCCCCAGTGCTGCAATGATACCGCGAGACCCACGCTCACCGGCTCCAGATT
TATCAGCAATAAACCAGCCAGCCGGAAGGGCCGAGCGCAGAAGTGGTCCTGCAACTTTATCCGCCTCCAT
CCAGTCTATTAATTGTTGCCGGGAAGCTAGAGTAAGTAGTTCGCCAGTTAATAGTTTGCGCAACGTTGTT
GCCATTGCTGCAGGCATCGTGGTGTCACGCTCGTCGTTTGGTATGGCTTCATTCAGCTCCGGTTCCCAAC
GATCAAGGCGAGTTACATGATCCCCCATGTTGTGCAAAAAAGCGGTTAGCTCCTTCGGTCCTCCGATCGT
TGTCAGAAGTAAGTTGGCCGCAGTGTTATCACTCATGGTTATGGCAGCACTGCATAATTCTCTTACTGTC
ATGCCATCCGTAAGATGCTTTTCTGTGACTGGTGAGTACTCAACCAAGTCATTCTGAGAATAGTGTATGC
GGCGACCGAGTTGCTCTTGCCCGGCGTCAACACGGGATAATACCGCGCCACATAGCAGAACTTTAAAAGT
GCTCATCATTGGAAAACGTTCTTCGGGGCGAAAACTCTCAAGGATCTTACCGCTGTTGAGATCCAGTTCG
ATGTAACCCACTCGTGCACCCAACTGATCTTCAGCATCTTTTACTTTCACCAGCGTTTCTGGGTGAGCAA
AAACAGGAAGGCAAAATGCCGCAAAAAAGGGAATAAGGGCGACACGGAAATGTTGAATACTCATACTCTT
CCTTTTTCAATATTATTGAAGCATTTATCAGGGTTATTGTCTCATGAGCGGATACATATTTGAATGTATT
TAGAAAAATAAACAAATAGGGGTTCCGCGCACATTTCCCCGAAAAGTGCCACCTGACGTCTAAGAAACCA
TTATTATCATGACATTAACCTATAAAAATAGGCGTATCACGAGGCCCTTTCGTCTTCAAGAATTCCCGAC
ACCATCGAATGGTGCAAAACCTTTCGCGGTATGGCATGATAGCGCCCGGAAGAGAGTCAATTCAGGGTGG
TGAATGTGAAACCAGTAACGTTATACGATGTCGCAGAGTATGCCGGTGTCTCTTATCAGACCGTTTCCCG
CGTGGTGAACCAGGCCAGCCACGTTTCTGCGAAAACGCGGGAAAAAGTGGAAGCGGCGATGGCGGAGCTG
AATTACATTCCCAACCGCGTGGCACAACAACTGGCGGGCAAACAGTCGTTGCTGATTGGCGTTGCCACCT
CCAGTCTGGCCCTGCACGCGCCGTCGCAAATTGTCGCGGCGATTAAATCTCGCGCCGATCAACTGGGTGC
CAGCGTGGTGGTGTCGATGGTAGAACGAAGCGGCGTCGAAGCCTGTAAAGCGGCGGTGCACAATCTTCTC
GCGCAACGCGTCAGTGGGCTGATCATTAACTATCCGCTGGATGACCAGGATGCCATTGCTGTGGAAGCTG
CCTGCACTAATGTTCCGGCGTTATTTCTTGATGTCTCTGACCAGACACCCATCAACAGTATTATTTTCTC
CCATGAAGACGGTACGCGACTGGGCGTGGAGCATCTGGTCGCATTGGGTCACCAGCAAATCGCGCTGTTA
GCGGGCCCATTAAGTTCTGTCTCGGCGCGTCTGCGTCTGGCTGGCTGGCATAAATATCTCACTCGCAATC
AAATTCAGCCGATAGCGGAACGGGAAGGCGACTGGAGTGCCATGTCCGGTTTTCAACAAACCATGCAAAT
GCTGAATGAGGGCATCGTTCCCACTGCGATGCTGGTTGCCAACGATCAGATGGCGCTGGGCGCAATGCGC
GCCATTACCGAGTCCGGGCTGCGCGTTGGTGCGGATATCTCGGTAGTGGGATACGACGATACCGAAGACA
GCTCATGTTATATCCCGCCGTTAACCACCATCAAACAGGATTTTCGCCTGCTGGGGCAAACCAGCGTGGA
CCGCTTGCTGCAACTCTCTCAGGGCCAGGCGGTGAAGGGCAATCAGCTGTTGCCCGTCTCACTGGTGAAA
AGAAAAACCACCCTGGCGCCCAATACGCAAACCGCCTCTCCCCGCGCGTTGGCCGATTCATTAATGCAGC
TGGCACGACAGGTTTCCCGACTGGAAAGCGGGCAGTGAGCGCAACGCAATTAATGTAAGTTAGCTCACTC
ATTAGGCACAATTCTCATGTTTGACAGCTTATCATCGACTGCACGGTGCACCAATGCTTCTGGCGTCAGG
CAGCCATCGGAAGCTGTGGTATGGCTGTGCAGGTCGTAAATCACTGCATAATTCGTGTCGCTCAAGGCGC
ACTCCCGTTCTGGATAATGTTTTTTGCGCCGACATCATAACGGTTCTGGCAAATATTCTGAAATGAGCTG
