>Addgene plasmid #109965 | pHH0103_CBX1_Chromo-shadow | depositor full sequence | sequence record 206917 | Full Sequence
TTCCGCGTGGTTCCGGTACCGCGGCCCAGCCGGCCGAAGAAAGCGAAAAACCGCGTGGTTTTGCACGTGG
TCTGGAACCGGAACGTATTATTGGTGCAACCGATAGCAGCGGTGAACTGATGTTTCTGATGAAATGGAAA
AACTCCGATGAAGCAGATCTGGTTCCGGCAAAAGAGGCAAATGTTAAATGTCCGCAGGTTGTGATCAGCT
TTTATGAAGAACGTCTGACAGCGGCCGCATAATAAACCGATACAATTAAAGGCTC
